>Addgene plasmid #68364 | pMPO 59 | depositor full sequence | sequence record 119616 | pMPO 59 sequence 3952 bps
GCGGCCGCGCGAATTTGCCTGGCGGCAGTAGCGCGGTGGTCCCACCTGACCCCATGCCGAACTCAGAAGT
GAAACGCCGTAGCGCCGATGGTAGTGTGGGGTCTCCCCATGCGAGAGTAGGGAACTGCCAGGCATCAAAT
AAAACGAAAGGCTCAGTCGAAAGACTGGGCCTTTCGTTTTATCTGTTGTTTGTCGGTGAACGCTCTCCTG
AGTAGGACAAATCCGCCGGGAGCGGATTTGAACGTTGCGAAGCAACGGCCCGGAGGGTGGCGGGCAGGAC
GCCCGCCATAAACTGCCAGGGAATTTGATAGAGATAAGTCCAGCCTTGCAAGAAGCGGATACAGGAGTGC
AAAAAATGGCTATCTCTAGAAAGGCCTACCCCTTAGGCTTTATGCAACAGAAACAATAATAATGGAGTCA
TGACCATGACAATGCACCTGGGGCTCGACTATATAGATAGTCTCGTTGAAGAAGATGAGAACGAGGGCAT
CTACCGCTGCAAGCGCGAGATGTTCACCGACCCTCGGCTGTTCGATTTAGAGATGAAACACATCTTTGAG
GGCAACTGGATTTATCTCGCCCACGAGAGCCAGATTCCCGAGAAGAACGACTATTACACCACGCAGATGG
GCCGGCAGCCGATATTCATCACACGCAACAAAGATGGTGAGCTGAATGCCTTCGTCAATGCCTGAATTCG
AGTGAATAAAAGGTTTTGGGCAGCGCGCCAATGGCGGCGCGTATGTCCAGGGATAAAGGCGTCCAGCGGT
GCGTAAGCACCGCCGGGCGCTTTTTTTTTGCGCGAATTCCCAATTCGGTTCACCCGGGAAATAATTTTGT
TTAACTTTAAGAAGGAGATATACATATGCCCTTTCATATTGGAAGCGGATGTCTTCCCGCCACCATCAGT
AATCGCCGCATTTATCGTATTGCCTGGTCTGATACCCCCCCTGAAATGAGTTCCTGGGAAAAAATGAAGG
AATTTTTTTGCTCAACGCACCAGACTGAAGCGCTGGAGTGCATCTGGACGATTTGTCACCCGCCGGCCGG
AACGACGCGGGAGGATGTGATCAACAGATTTGAACTGCTCAGGACGCTCGCGTATGCCGGATGGGAGGAA
AGCATTCATTCCGGCCAGCACGGGGAAAATTACTTCTGTATTCTGGATGAAGACAGTCAGGAGATATTGT
CAGTCACCCTTGATGATGCCGGGAACTATACCGTAAATTGCCAGGGGTACAGTGAAACACATCGCCTCAC
CCTGGACACAGCACAGGGTGAGGAGGGCACAGGACACGCGGAAGGGGCATCCGGGCTGCAGATATCCATG
GTACCGAGCTCGGATCCGTCGACAAGCTTGCGGCCGCCCAGCTTG
[233 nt withheld, positions 1376-1608]
C
[115 nt withheld, positions 1610-1724]
GGCCATCGCCCTGATAGACGGTTTTTCGCCCTTTGACGTTGGAGTCCACGTTCTTT
[37 nt withheld, positions 1781-1817]
ACCCTATCTCGGGCTATTCTTTTGATTTATAAGGGATTTTGCCGATTTCGGCCTATTGGTTAAAAAATGA
GCTGATTTAACAAAAATTTAACGCGAATTTTAACAAAATATTAACGTTTACAATTTCTAACCGATCCCCC
TGGAGCTTGGAATCAGGGGATAACGCAGGAAAGAACATGTGAGCAAAAGGCCAGCAAAAGGCCAGGAACC
GTAAAAAGGCCGCGTTGCTGGCGTTTTTCCATAGGCTCCGCCCCCCTGACGAGCATCACAAAAATCGACG
CTCAAGTCAGAGGTGGCGAAACCCGACAGGACTATAAAGATACCAGGCGTTTCCCCCTGGAAGCTCCCTC
GTGCGCTCTCCTGTTCCGACCCTGCCGCTTACCGGATACCTGTCCGCCTTTCTCCCTTCGGGAAGCGTGG
CGCTTTCTCATAGCTCACGCTGTAGGTATCTCAGTTCGGTGTAGGTCGTTCGCTCCAAGCTGGGCTGTGT
GCACGAACCCCCCGTTCAGCCCGACCGCTGCGCCTTATCCGGTAACTATCGTCTTGAGTCCAACCCGGTA
AGACACGACTTATCGCCACTGGCAGCAGCCACTGGTAACAGGATTAGCAGAGCGAGGTATGTAGGCGGTG
CTACAGAGTTCTTGAAGTGGTGGCCTAACTACGGCTACACTAGAAGGACAGTATTTGGTATCTGCGCTCT
GCTGAAGCCAGTTACCTTCGGAAAAAGAGTTGGTAGCTCTTGATCCGGCAAACAAACCACCGCTGGTAGC
GGTGGTTTTTTTGTTTGCAAGCAGCAGATTACGCGCAGAAAAAAAGGATCTCAAGAAGATCCTTTGATCT
TTTCTACGGGGTCTGACGCTCAGTGGAACGAAAACTCACGTTAAGGGATTTTGGTCATGAGATTATCAAA
AAGGATCTTCACCTAGATCCTTTTAAATTAAAAATGAAGTTTTAAATCAATCTAAAGTATATATGAGTAA
ACTTGGTCTGACAGTTACCAATGCTTAATCAGTGAGGCACCTATCTCAGCGATCTGTCTATTTCGTTCAT
CCATAGTTGCCTGACTCCCCGTCGTGTAGATAACTACGATACGGGAGGGCTTACCATCTGGCCCCAGTGC
TGCAATGATACCGCGAGACCCACGCTCACCGGCTCCAGATTTATCAGCAATAAACCAGCCAGCCGGAAGG
GCCGAGCGCAGAAGTGGTCCTGCAACTTTATCCGCCTCCATCCAGTCTATTAATTGTTGCCGGGAAGCTA
GAGTAAGTAGTTCGCCAGTTAATAGTTTGCGCAACGTTGTTGCCATTGCTGCAGGCATCGTGGTGTCACG
CTCGTCGTTTGGTATGGCTTCATTCAGCTCCGGTTCCCAACGATCAAGGCGAGTTACATGATCCCCCATG
TTGTGCAAAAAAGCGGTTAGCTCCTTCGGTCCTCCGATCGTTGTCAGAAGTAAGTTGGCCGCAGTGTTAT
CACTCATGGTTATGGCAGCACTGCATAATTCTCTTACTGTCATGCCATCCGTAAGATGCTTTTCTGTGAC
TGGTGAGTACTCAACCAAGTCATTCTGAGAATAGTGTATGCGGCGACCGAGTTGCTCTTGCCCGGCGTCA
ACACGGGATAATACCGCGCCACATAGCAGAACTTTAAAAGTGCTCATCATTGGAAAACGTTCTTCGGGGC
GAAAACTCTCAAGGATCTTACCGCTGTTGAGATCCAGTTCGATGTAACCCACTCGTGCACCCAACTGATC
TTCAGCATCTTTTACTTTCACCAGCGTTTCTGGGTGAGCAAAAACAGGAAGGCAAAATGCCGCAAAAAAG
GGAATAAGGGCGACACGGAAATGTTGAATACTCATACTCTTCCTTTTTCAATATTATTGAAGCATTTATC
AGGGTTATTGTCTCATGAGCGGATACATATTTGAATGTATTTAGAAAAATAAACAAATAGGGGTTCCGCG
CACATTTCCCCGAAAAGTGCCACCTGACGTCTAAGAAACCATTATTATCATGACATTAACCTATAAAAAT
AGATAAAAATAGGCGTATCACGAGGCCCTTTCGTCTTCAAGAATTGGTCGCATCGATGCTGGCTTATCGA
AATTAATACGACTCCACTATAGGGAGACCGGAATT
Features (pLannotate 1.2.2; 12 found; start..end, strand, type, name):
     17..132     +  ncRNA          5S rRNA: Accession: RF00001 - 5S ribosomal RNA
    136..222     +  terminator     rrnB T1 terminator: Escherichia coli rrnB; transcription terminator T1 from the E. coli rrnB gene
    317..397     +  promoter       Pm promoter: The bacterial Pm promoter is activated by XylS in the presence of benzoate or m-toluate (Marqués et al., 1999).
    453..692     +  CDS            cbdA (fragment): CBDA_BURCE - Experimental evidence at protein level: Swiss-Prot protein existence level 1. Component of 2-halobenzoate dioxygenase multicomponent enzyme system which catalyzes the incorporation of both atoms of molecular oxygen into 2-halobenzoate to form catechol. From Burkholderia cepacia (Pseudomonas cepacia).
    836..858     +  RBS            RBS: efficient ribosome binding site from bacteriophage T7 gene 10 (Olins and Rangwala, 1989)
    866..1291    +  CDS            sseI (fragment): SSEI_SALTY - Also known as srfH. Experimental evidence at protein level: Swiss-Prot protein existence level 1. Effector proteins function to alter host cell physiology and promote bacterial survival in host tissues. This protein is required to maintain a long-term chronic systemic infection in mice. It inhibits normal cell migration of primary macrophages and dendritic cells, by a mechanism that involves interaction with the host factor IQGAP1, an important regulator of the cytoskeleton and cell migration. Also accelerates the systemic spread of infection from the gastrointestinal tract to the
   1376..1497    +  CDS            M13 gene IV (fragment) (sequence withheld): pIV; IV; phage assembly
   1485..1943    +  rep_origin     f1 ori (sequence partly withheld): f1 bacteriophage origin of replication; arrow indicates direction of (+) strand synthesis
   2053..2641    -  rep_origin     ori: high-copy-number ColE1/pMB1/pBR322/pUC origin of replication
   2812..3672    -  CDS            AmpR: β-lactamase; bla; confers resistance to ampicillin, carbenicillin, and related antibiotics
   3673..3777    -  promoter       AmpR promoter: bla
   3918..3945    +  intron         CMV intron (fragment): modified intron A from human cytomegalovirus (CMV)
