[The description below was written by a language model from this plasmid's Addgene catalogue record and pLannotate feature annotations shown in this document.]
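Description:
pMPO 59 is an empty bacterial expression backbone derived from pCASB and designed as the output module of the salicylate-inducible cascade expression system (Pnah/NahR–Psal/XylS2). It is a small, high-copy plasmid of about 4 kb that replicates from a ColE1/pUC-type origin and is selected with ampicillin through the β-lactamase gene and its native promoter. An f1 phage origin, flanked by a remnant of M13 gene IV, is also annotated and would allow single-stranded DNA production.

The expression cassette begins with rrnB terminator sequence (a 5S rRNA segment and the T1 terminator are detected; the catalogue entry lists T1T2), which insulates the cassette from read-through transcription and helps keep basal expression low. Downstream lies the Pm promoter, which is activated by XylS-family regulators bound to benzoate-type effectors. In the cascade arrangement, the regulators NahR and XylS2 are not encoded on this plasmid and must be supplied by the host strain, so that salicylate both induces XylS2 synthesis and activates it, amplifying the response at Pm. The promoter is followed by the efficient T7 gene 10 ribosome binding site, a multiple cloning site and, according to the depositor, the SspH2 signal peptide. The automated annotation labels this coding region as an SseI fragment, most likely because the N-terminal translocation domains of these Salmonella effectors are similar. A short fragment annotated as cbdA sits between Pm and the RBS, and a small "CMV intron" hit is probably spurious.

Genes cloned in frame with the signal sequence can be expressed under tight salicylate control in Salmonella, and the associated work concerns regulated expression in Salmonella infecting eukaryotic cells.
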