Addgene plasmid #68364: pMPO 59
Purpose: (Empty Backbone) Expression vectors for the salycilate cascade expression system (Pnah/NahR-Psal/XylS2).ApR, expression vector with rrnBT1T2-Pm-T7 SD sequence-MCSII-sspH2 signal peptide, ColE1 replication origin
Depositing lab: Eduardo Santero. Depositing organization: Universidad Pablo de Olavide. Publication: Improved expression systems for regulated expression in Salmonella infecting eukaryotic cells. Medina C, Camacho EM, Flores A, Mesa-Pereira B, Santero E. PLoS One. 2011;6(8):e23055. doi: 10.1371/journal.pone.0023055. Epub 2011 Aug 1. PubMed 21829692.
Backbone
  Vector backbone: pCASB
  Vector type: Bacterial Expression
Growth in bacteria
  Bacterial resistance: Ampicillin, 100 μg/mL
  Growth temperature: 37°C
  Growth strain: DH5alpha
  Copy number: High Copy
Gene/Insert
  Cloning method: Restriction Enzyme
Terms and licenses: Academic/Nonprofit Terms; Industry Terms: Not Available to Industry
How to cite: pMPO 59 was a gift from Eduardo Santero (Addgene plasmid # 68364 ; http://n2t.net/addgene:68364 ; RRID:Addgene_68364)
