>Addgene plasmid #68364 | pMPO 59 | addgene partial sequence | sequence record 127714 | Amp-R 5'-ATAATACCGCGCCACATAGC-3'
CAAGGATCTTACCGCTGTTGAGATCCAGTTCGATGTAACCCACTCGTGCACCCAACTGATCTTCAGCATC
TTTTACTTTCACCAGCGTTTCTGGGTGAGCAAAAACAGGAAGGCAAAATGCCGCAAAAAAGGGAATAAGG
GCGACACGGAAATGTTGAATACTCATACTCTTCCTTTTTCAATATTATTGAAGCATTTATCAGGGTTATT
GTCTCATGAGCGGATACATATTTGAATGTATTTAGAAAAATAAACAAATAGGGGTTCCGCGCACATTTCC
CCGAAAAGTGCCACCTGACGTCTAAGAAACCATTATTATCATGACATTAACCTATAAAAATAGGCGTATC
ACGAGGCCCTTTCGTCTTCAAGAATTGGTCGCATCGATGCTGGCTTATCGAAATTAATACGACTCACTAT
AGGGAGACCGGAATTGCGGCCGCGCGAATTTGCCTGGCGGCAGTAGCGCGGTGGTCCCACCTGACCCCAT
GCCGAACTCAGAAGTGAAACGCCGTAGCGCCGATGGTAGTGTGGGGTCTCCCCATGCGAGAGTAGGGAAC
TGCCAGGCATCAAATAAAACGAAAGGCTCAGTCGAAAGACTGGGCCTTTCGTTTTATCTGTTGTTTGTCG
GTGAACGCTCTCCTGAGTAGGACAAATCCGCCGGGAGCGGATTTGAACGTTGCGAAGCAACGGCCCGGAG
GGTGGCGG
