>Addgene plasmid #68364 | pMPO 59 | addgene partial sequence | sequence record 127715 | F1ori-R 5'-AGGGAAGAAAGCGAAAGGAG-3'
[63 nt withheld, positions 1-63]
CAAGCTGGGCGGCCGCAAGCTTGTCGACGGATCCGAGCTCGGTACCATGGATATCTGCAGCCCGGATGCC
CCTTCCGCGTGTCCTGTGCCCTCCTCACCCTGTGCTGTGTCCAGGGTGAGGCGATGTGTTTCACTGTACC
CCTGGCAATTTACGGTATAGTTCCCGGCATCATCAAGGGTGACTGACAATATCTCCTGACTGTCTTCATC
CAGAATACAGAAGTAATTTTCCCCGTGCTGGCCGGAATGAATGCTTTCCTCCCATCCGGCATACGCGAGC
GTCCTGAGCAGTTCAAATCTGTTGATCACATCCTCCCGCGTCGTTCCGGCCGGCGGGTGACAAATCGTCC
AGATGCACTCCAGCGCTTCAGTCTGGTGCGTTGAGCAAAAAAATTCCTTCATTTTTTCCCAGGAACTCAT
TTCAGGGGGGGTATCAGACCAGGCAATACGATAAATGCGGCGATTACTGATGGTGGCGGGAAGACATCCG
CTTCCAATATGAAAGGGCATATGTATATCTCCTTCTTAAAGTTAAACAAAATTATTTCCCGGGTGAACCG
AATTGGGAATTCGCGCAAAAAAAAAGCGCCCGGCGGTGCTTACGCACCGCTGGACGCCTTTATCCCTGGA
CATACGCGCCGCCATTGGCGCGCTGCCCAAAACCTTTTATTCACTCGAATTCAGGCATTGACGAAGGCAT
TCAGCTCACCATCTTT
